>Addgene plasmid #226264 | pML107-PMR1 | addgene full sequence | sequence record 450366 | Addgene NGS Result
GTAAAACGACGGCCAGTGAGCGCGCGTAATACGACTCACTATAGGGCGAATTGGGTACCGGGCCCCCCCT
CGAGGTCGACGGTATCGATAAGCTTGATATCGAATTCAGTCTACTAGTCAGTTCGAGTTTATCATTATCA
ATACTGCCATTTCAAAGAATACGTAAATAATTAATAGTAGTGATTTTCCTAACTTTATTTAGTCAAAAAA
TTAGCCTTTTAATTCTGCTGTAACCCGTACATGCCCAAAATAGGGGGCGGGTTACACAGAATATATAACA
TCGTAGGTGTCTGGGTGAACAGTTTATTCCTGGCATCCACTAAATATAATGGAGCCCGCTTTTTAAGCTG
GCATCCAGAAAAAAAAAGAATCCCAGCACCAAAATATTGTTTTCTTCACCAACCATCAGTTCATAGGTCC
ATTCTCTTAGCGCAACTACAGAGAACAGGGGCACAAACAGGCAAAAAACGGGCACAACCTCAATGGAGTG
ATGCAACCTGCCTGGAGTAAATGATGACACAAGGCAATTGACCCACGCATGTATCTATCTCATTTTCTTA
CACCTTCTATTACCTTCTGCTCTCTCTGATTTGGAAAAAGCTGAAAAAAAAGGTTGAAACCAGTTCCCTG
AAATTATTCCCCTACTTGACTAATAAGTATATAAAGACGGTAGGTATTGATTGTAATTCTGTAAATCTAT
TTCTTAAACTTCTTAAATTCTACTTTTATAGTTAGTCTTTTTTTTAGTTTTAAAACACCAAGAACTTAGT
TTCGAATAAACACACATAAACAAACAAAAGATCTGATATGGATCGAATTAGATCTCGCCACCATGGACAA
GAAGTATTCTATCGGACTGGACATCGGGACTAATAGCGTCGGGTGGGCCGTCATCACTGACGAGTACAAG
GTGCCCTCTAAGAAGTTCAAGGTGCTCGGGAACACCGACCGGCATTCCATCAAGAAAAATCTGATCGGAG
CTCTCCTCTTTGATTCAGGGGAGACCGCTGAAGCAACCCGCCTCAAGCGGACTGCTAGACGGCGGTACAC
CAGGAGGAAGAACCGGATTTGTTACCTTCAAGAGATATTCTCCAACGAAATGGCAAAGGTCGACGACAGC
TTCTTCCATAGGCTGGAAGAATCATTCCTCGTGGAAGAGGATAAGAAGCATGAACGGCATCCCATCTTCG
GTAATATCGTCGACGAGGTGGCCTATCACGAGAAATACCCAACCATCTACCATCTTCGCAAAAAGCTGGT
GGACTCAACCGACAAGGCAGACCTCCGGCTTATCTACCTGGCCCTGGCCCACATGATTAAGTTCAGAGGC
CACTTCCTGATCGAGGGCGACCTCAATCCTGACAATAGCGATGTGGATAAACTGTTCATCCAGCTGGTGC
AGACTTACAACCAGCTCTTTGAAGAGAACCCCATCAATGCAAGCGGAGTCGATGCCAAGGCCATTCTGTC
AGCCCGGCTGTCAAAGAGCCGCAGACTTGAGAATCTTATCGCTCAGCTGCCGGGTGAAAAGAAAAATGGA
CTGTTCGGGAACCTGATTGCTCTTTCACTTGGGCTGACTCCCAATTTCAAGTCTAATTTCGACCTGGCAG
AGGATGCCAAGCTGCAACTGTCCAAGGACACCTATGATGACGATCTCGACAACCTCCTGGCCCAGATCGG
TGACCAATACGCCGACCTTTTCCTTGCTGCTAAGAATCTTTCTGACGCCATCCTGCTGTCTGACATTCTC
CGCGTGAACACTGAAATCACCAAGGCCCCTCTTTCAGCTTCAATGATTAAGCGGTATGATGAGCACCACC
AGGACCTGACCCTGCTTAAGGCACTCGTCCGGCAGCAGCTTCCGGAGAAGTACAAGGAAATCTTCTTTGA
CCAGTCAAAGAATGGATACGCCGGCTACATCGACGGAGGTGCCTCCCAAGAGGAATTTTATAAGTTTATC
AAACCTATCCTTGAGAAGATGGACGGCACCGAAGAGCTCCTCGTGAAACTGAATCGGGAGGATCTGCTGC
GGAAGCAGCGCACTTTCGACAATGGGAGCATTCCCCACCAGATCCATCTTGGGGAGCTTCACGCCATCCT
TCGGCGCCAAGAGGACTTCTACCCCTTTCTTAAGGACAACAGGGAGAAGATTGAGAAAATTCTCACTTTC
CGCATCCCCTACTACGTGGGACCCCTCGCCAGAGGAAATAGCCGGTTTGCTTGGATGACCAGAAAGTCAG
AAGAAACTATCACTCCCTGGAACTTCGAAGAGGTGGTGGACAAGGGAGCCAGCGCTCAGTCATTCATCGA
ACGGATGACTAACTTCGATAAGAACCTCCCCAATGAGAAGGTCCTGCCGAAACATTCCCTGCTCTACGAG
TACTTTACCGTGTACAACGAGCTGACCAAGGTGAAATATGTCACCGAAGGGATGAGGAAGCCCGCATTCC
TGTCAGGCGAACAAAAGAAGGCAATTGTGGACCTTCTGTTCAAGACCAATAGAAAGGTGACCGTGAAGCA
GCTGAAGGAGGACTATTTCAAGAAAATTGAATGCTTCGACTCTGTGGAGATTAGCGGGGTCGAAGATCGG
TTCAACGCAAGCCTGGGTACCTACCATGATCTGCTTAAGATCATCAAGGACAAGGATTTTCTGGACAATG
AGGAGAAAGAGGACATCCTTGAGGACATTGTCCTGACTCTCACTCTGTTCGAGGACCGGGAAATGATCGA
GGAGAGGCTTAAGACCTACGCCCATCTGTTCGACGATAAAGTGATGAAGCAACTTAAACGGAGAAGATAT
ACCGGATGGGGACGCCTTAGCCGCAAACTCATCAACGGAATCCGGGACAAACAGAGCGGAAAGACCATTC
TTGATTTCCTTAAGAGCGACGGATTCGCTAATCGCAACTTCATGCAACTTATCCATGATGATTCCCTGAC
CTTTAAGGAGGACATCCAGAAGGCCCAAGTGTCTGGACAAGGTGACTCACTGCACGAGCATATCGCAAAT
CTGGCTGGTTCACCCGCTATTAAGAAGGGTATTCTCCAGACCGTGAAAGTCGTGGACGAGCTGGTCAAGG
TGATGGGTCGCCATAAACCAGAGAACATTGTCATCGAGATGGCCAGGGAAAACCAGACTACCCAGAAGGG
ACAGAAGAACAGCAGGGAGCGGATGAAAAGAATTGAGGAAGGGATTAAGGAGCTCGGGTCACAGATCCTT
AAAGAGCACCCGGTGGAAAACACCCAGCTTCAGAATGAGAAGCTCTATCTGTACTACCTTCAAAATGGAC
GCGATATGTATGTGGACCAAGAGCTTGATATCAACAGGCTCTCAGACTACGACGTGGACCACATCGTCCC
TCAGAGCTTCCTCAAAGACGACTCAATTGACAATAAGGTGCTGACTCGCTCAGACAAGAACCGGGGAAAG
TCAGATAACGTGCCCTCAGAGGAAGTCGTGAAAAAGATGAAGAACTATTGGCGCCAGCTTCTGAACGCAA
AGCTAATCACTCAGCGGAAGTTCGACAATCTCACTAAGGCTGAGAGGGGCGGACTGAGCGAACTGGACAA
AGCAGGATTCATTAAACGGCAACTTGTGGAGACTCGGCAGATTACTAAACATGTAGCCCAAATCCTTGAC
TCACGCATGAATACCAAGTACGACGAAAACGACAAACTTATCCGCGAGGTGAAGGTGATTACCCTGAAGT
CCAAGCTGGTCAGCGATTTCAGAAAGGACTTTCAATTCTACAAAGTGCGGGAGATCAATAACTATCATCA
TGCTCATGACGCATATCTGAATGCCGTGGTGGGAACCGCCCTAATCAAGAAGTACCCAAAGCTGGAAAGC
GAGTTCGTGTACGGAGACTACAAGGTCTACGACGTGCGCAAGATGATTGCCAAATCTGAGCAGGAGATCG
GAAAGGCCACCGCAAAGTACTTCTTCTACAGCAACATCATGAATTTCTTCAAGACCGAAATCACCCTTGC
AAACGGTGAGATCCGGAAGAGGCCGCTCATCGAGACTAATGGGGAGACTGGCGAAATCGTGTGGGACAAG
GGCAGAGATTTCGCTACCGTGCGCAAAGTGCTTTCTATGCCTCAAGTGAACATCGTGAAGAAAACCGAGG
TGCAAACCGGAGGCTTTTCTAAGGAATCAATCCTCCCCAAGCGCAACTCCGACAAGCTCATTGCAAGGAA
GAAGGATTGGGACCCTAAGAAGTACGGCGGATTCGATTCACCAACTGTGGCTTATTCTGTCCTGGTCGTG
GCTAAGGTGGAAAAAGGAAAGTCTAAGAAGCTCAAGAGCGTGAAGGAACTGCTGGGTATCACCATTATGG
AGCGCAGCTCCTTCGAGAAGAACCCAATTGACTTTCTCGAAGCCAAAGGTTACAAGGAAGTCAAGAAGGA
CCTTATCATCAAGCTCCCAAAGTATAGCCTGTTCGAACTGGAGAATGGGCGGAAGCGGATGCTCGCCTCC
GCTGGCGAACTTCAGAAGGGTAATGAGCTGGCTCTCCCCTCCAAGTACGTGAATTTCCTCTACCTTGCAA
GCCATTACGAGAAGCTGAAGGGGAGCCCCGAGGACAACGAGCAAAAGCAACTGTTTGTGGAGCAGCATAA
GCATTATCTGGACGAGATCATTGAGCAGATTTCCGAGTTTTCTAAACGCGTCATTCTCGCTGATGCCAAC
CTCGATAAAGTCCTTAGCGCATACAATAAGCACAGAGACAAACCAATTCGGGAGCAGGCTGAGAATATCA
TCCACCTGTTCACCCTCACCAATCTTGGTGCCCCTGCCGCATTCAAGTACTTCGACACCACCATCGACCG
GAAACGCTATACCTCCACCAAAGAAGTGCTGGACGCCACCCTCATCCACCAGAGCATCACCGGACTTTAC
GAAACTCGGATTGACCTCTCACAGCTCGGAGGGGATGAGGGAGCTCCCAAGAAAAAGCGCAAGGTAGGTA
GTTCCGGATCCTAGACTCTCGAGGCGAATTTCTTATGATTTATGATTTTTATTATTAAATAAGTTATAAA
AAAAATAAGTGTATACAAATTTTAAAGTGACTCTTAGGTTTTAAAACGAAAATTCTTATTCTTGAGTAAC
TCTTTCCTGTAGGTCAGGTTGCTTTCTCAGGTATAGCATGAGGTCGCTCTTATTGACCACACCTCTACCG
GCATGCCGAGCAAATGCCTGCAAATCGCTCCCCATTTCTCTAGAGCGGCCGTGGTATCGTTTAGATTGGC
AATTACAGTGTCTTAGCTCACATGCTTATAACTAATTACATGACTCGAAGACATAAAAAACAAAAAAAGC
ACCACCGACTCGGTGCCACTTTTTCAAGTTGATAACGGACTAGCCTTATTTTAACTTGCTATTTCTAGCT
CTAAAACAAGTTTAGATACGGTCATGTGATCATTTATCTTTCACTGCGGAGAAGTTTCGAACGCCGAAAC
ATGCGCACCAACTTTCACTTCTACAGCGTTTGACCAAAATCTTTTGAACAGAACATTGTAGGGTGTGAAA
AAATGCGCACCTTTACCGCTAGCCCAAGAGGGCACTACAAAATCTAGAGTTGTACTTCAAACGTACATGT
AATCACCTTGTATATACTCGAAAGAAAACATCAAGTTTCTGTATAAATATGAGTGAAAGCATAATCATAC
ATTATCTTTTCAAAGATTGTCCGCGGTGGAGCTCCAGCTTTTGTTCCCTTTAGTGAGGGTTAATTGCGCG
CTTGGCGTAATCATGGTCATAGCTGTTTCCTGTGTGAAATTGTTATCCGCTCACAATTCCACACAACATA
CGAGCCGGAAGCATAAAGTGTAAAGCCTGGGGTGCCTAATGAGTGAGCTAACTCACATTAATTGCGTTGC
GCTCACTGCCCGCTTTCCAGTCGGGAAACCTGTCGTGCCAGCTGCATTAATGAATCGGCCAACGCGCGGG
GAGAGGCGGTTTGCGTATTGGGCGCTCTTCCGCTTCCTCGCTCACTGACTCGCTGCGCTCGGTCGTTCGG
CTGCGGCGAGCGGTATCAGCTCACTCAAAGGCGGTAATACGGTTATCCACAGAATCAGGGGATAACGCAG
GAAAGAACATGTGAGCAAAAGGCCAGCAAAAGGCCAGGAACCGTAAAAAGGCCGCGTTGCTGGCGTTTTT
CCATAGGCTCCGCCCCCCTGACGAGCATCACAAAAATCGACGCTCAAGTCAGAGGTGGCGAAACCCGACA
GGACTATAAAGATACCAGGCGTTTCCCCCTGGAAGCTCCCTCGTGCGCTCTCCTGTTCCGACCCTGCCGC
TTACCGGATACCTGTCCGCCTTTCTCCCTTCGGGAAGCGTGGCGCTTTCTCATAGCTCACGCTGTAGGTA
TCTCAGTTCGGTGTAGGTCGTTCGCTCCAAGCTGGGCTGTGTGCACGAACCCCCCGTTCAGCCCGACCGC
TGCGCCTTATCCGGTAACTATCGTCTTGAGTCCAACCCGGTAAGACACGACTTATCGCCACTGGCAGCAG
CCACTGGTAACAGGATTAGCAGAGCGAGGTATGTAGGCGGTGCTACAGAGTTCTTGAAGTGGTGGCCTAA
CTACGGCTACACTAGAAGAACAGTATTTGGTATCTGCGCTCTGCTGAAGCCAGTTACCTTCGGAAAAAGA
GTTGGTAGCTCTTGATCCGGCAAACAAACCACCGCTGGTAGCGGTGGTTTTTTTGTTTGCAAGCAGCAGA
TTACGCGCAGAAAAAAAGGATCTCAAGAAGATCCTTTGATCTTTTCTACGGGGTCTGACGCTCAGTGGAA
CGAAAACTCACGTTAAGGGATTTTGGTCATGAGATTATCAAAAAGGATCTTCACCTAGATCCTTTTAAAT
TAAAAATGAAGTTTTAAATCAATCTAAAGTATATATGAGTAAACTTGGTCTGACAGTTACCAATGCTTAA
TCAGTGAGGCACCTATCTCAGCGATCTGTCTATTTCGTTCATCCATAGTTGCCTGACTCCCCGTCGTGTA
GATAACTACGATACGGGAGGGCTTACCATCTGGCCCCAGTGCTGCAATGATACCGCGAGACCCACGCTCA
CCGGCTCCAGATTTATCAGCAATAAACCAGCCAGCCGGAAGGGCCGAGCGCAGAAGTGGTCCTGCAACTT
TATCCGCCTCCATCCAGTCTATTAATTGTTGCCGGGAAGCTAGAGTAAGTAGTTCGCCAGTTAATAGTTT
GCGCAACGTTGTTGCCATTGCTACAGGCATCGTGGTGTCACGCTCGTCGTTTGGTATGGCTTCATTCAGC
TCCGGTTCCCAACGATCAAGGCGAGTTACATGATCCCCCATGTTGTGCAAAAAAGCGGTTAGCTCCTTCG
GTCCTCCGATCGTTGTCAGAAGTAAGTTGGCCGCAGTGTTATCACTCATGGTTATGGCAGCACTGCATAA
TTCTCTTACTGTCATGCCATCCGTAAGATGCTTTTCTGTGACTGGTGAGTACTCAACCAAGTCATTCTGA
GAATAGTGTATGCGGCGACCGAGTTGCTCTTGCCCGGCGTCAATACGGGATAATACCGCGCCACATAGCA
GAACTTTAAAAGTGCTCATCATTGGAAAACGTTCTTCGGGGCGAAAACTCTCAAGGATCTTACCGCTGTT
GAGATCCAGTTCGATGTAACCCACTCGTGCACCCAACTGATCTTCAGCATCTTTTACTTTCACCAGCGTT
TCTGGGTGAGCAAAAACAGGAAGGCAAAATGCCGCAAAAAAGGGAATAAGGGCGACACGGAAATGTTGAA
TACTCATACTCTTCCTTTTTCAATATTATTGAAGCATTTATCAGGGTTATTGTCTCATGAGCGGATACAT
ATTTGAATGTATTTAGAAAAATAAACAAATAGGGGTTCCGCGCACATTTCCCCGAAAAGTGCCACCTGAA
CGAAGCATCTGTGCTTCATTTTGTAGAACAAAAATGCAACGCGAGAGCGCTAATTTTTCAAACAAAGAAT
CTGAGCTGCATTTTTACAGAACAGAAATGCAACGCGAAAGCGCTATTTTACCAACGAAGAATCTGTGCTT
CATTTTTGTAAAACAAAAATGCAACGCGAGAGCGCTAATTTTTCAAACAAAGAATCTGAGCTGCATTTTT
ACAGAACAGAAATGCAACGCGAGAGCGCTATTTTACCAACAAAGAATCTATACTTCTTTTTTGTTCTACA
AAAATGCATCCCGAGAGCGCTATTTTTCTAACAAAGCATCTTAGATTACTTTTTTTCTCCTTTGTGCGCT
CTATAATGCAGTCTCTTGATAACTTTTTGCACTGTAGGTCCGTTAAGGTTAGAAGAAGGCTACTTTGGTG
TCTATTTTCTCTTCCATAAAAAAAGCCTGACTCCACTTCCCGCGTTTACTGATTACTAGCGAAGCTGCGG
GTGCATTTTTTCAAGATAAAGGCATCCCCGATTATATTCTATACCGATGTGGATTGCGCATACTTTGTGA
ACAGAAAGTGATAGCGTTGATGATTCTTCATTGGTCAGAAAATTATGAACGGTTTCTTCTATTTTGTCTC
TATATACTACGTATAGGAAATGTTTACATTTTCGTATTGTTTTCGATTCACTCTATGAATAGTTCTTACT
ACAATTTTTTTGTCTAAAGAGTAATACTAGAGATAAACATAAAAAATGTAGAGGTCGAGTTTAGATGCAA
GTTCAAGGAGCGAAAGGTGGATGGGTAGGTTATATAGGGATATAGCACAGAGATATATAGCAAAGAGATA
CTTTTGAGCAATGTTTGTGGAAGCGGTATTCGCAATATTTTAGTAGCTCGTTACAGTCCGGTGCGTTTTT
GGTTTTTTGAAAGTGCGTCTTCAGAGCGCTTTTGGTTTTCAAAAGCGCTCTGAAGTTCCTATACTTTCTA
GCTAGAGAATAGGAACTTCGGAATAGGAACTTCAAAGCGTTTCCGAAAACGAGCGCTTCCGAAAATGCAA
CGCGAGCTGCGCACATACAGCTCACTGTTCACGTCGCACCTATATCTGCGTGTTGCCTGTATATATATAT
ACATGAGAAGAACGGCATAGTGCGTGTTTATGCTTAAATGCGTACTTATATGCGTCTATTTATGTAGGAT
GAAAGGTAGTCTAGTACCTCCTGTGATATTATCCCATTCCATGCGGGGTATCGTATGCTTCCTTCAGCAC
TACCCTTTAGCTGTTCTATATGCTGCCACTCCTCAATTGGATTAGTCTCATCCTTCAATGCTATCATTTC
CTTTGATATTGGATCATACTAAGAAACCATTATTATCATGACATTAACCTATAAAAATAGGCGTATCACG
AGGCCCTTTCGTCTCGCGCGTTTCGGTGATGACGGTGAAAACCTCTGACACATGCAGCTCCCGGAGACGG
TCACAGCTTGTCTGTAAGCGGATGCCGGGAGCAGACAAGCCCGTCAGGGCGCGTCAGCGGGTGTTGGCGG
GTGTCGGGGCTGGCTTAACTATGCGGCATCAGAGCAGATTGTACTGAGAGTGCACCATATCGACTACGTC
GTTAAGGCCGTTTCTGACAGAGTAAAATTCTTGAGGGAACTTTCACCATTATGGGAAATGGTTCAAGAAG
GTATTGACTTAAACTCCATCAAATGGTCAGGTCATTGAGTGTTTTTTATTTGTTGTATTTTTTTTTTTTT
AGAGAAAATCCTCCAATATATAAATTAGGAATCATAGTTTCATGATTTTCTGTTACACCTAACTTTTTGT
GTGGTGCCCTCCTCCTTGTCAATATTAATGTTAAAGTGCAATTCTTTTTCCTTATCACGTTGAGCCATTA
GTATCAATTTGCTTACCTGTATTCCTTTACATCCTCCTTTTTCTCCTTCTTGATAAATGTATGTAGATTG
CGTATATAGTTTCGTCTACCCTATGAACATATTCCATTTTGTAATTTCGTGTCGTTTCTATTATGAATTT
CATTTATAAAGTTTATGTACAAATATCATAAAAAAAGAGAATCTTTTTAAGCAAGGATTTTCTTAACTTC
TTCGGCGACAGCATCACCGACTTCGGTGGTACTGTTGGAACCACCTAAATCACCAGTTCTGATACCTGCA
TCCAAAACCTTTTTAACTGCATCTTCAATGGCCTTACCTTCTTCAGGCAAGTTCAATGACAATTTCAACA
TCATTGCAGCAGACAAGATAGTGGCGATAGGGTTGACCTTATTCTTTGGCAAATCTGGAGCAGAACCGTG
GCATGGTTCGTACAAACCAAATGCGGTGTTCTTGTCTGGCAAAGAGGCCAAGGACGCAGATGGCAACAAA
CCCAAGGAACCTGGGATAACGGAGGCTTCATCGGAGATGATATCACCAAACATGTTGCTGGTGATTATAA
TACCATTTAGGTGGGTTGGGTTCTTAACTAGGATCATGGCGGCAGAATCAATCAATTGATGTTGAACCTT
CAATGTAGGAAATTCGTTCTTGATGGTTTCCTCCACAGTTTTTCTCCATAATCTTGAAGAGGCCAAAACA
TTAGCTTTATCCAAGGACCAAATAGGCAATGGTGGCTCATGTTGTAGGGCCATGAAAGCGGCCATTCTTG
TGATTCTTTGCACTTCTGGAACGGTGTATTGTTCACTATCCCAAGCGACACCATCACCATCGTCTTCCTT
TCTCTTACCAAAGTAAATACCTCCCACTAATTCTCTGACAACAACGAAGTCAGTACCTTTAGCAAATTGT
GGCTTGATTGGAGATAAGTCTAAAAGAGAGTCGGATGCAAAGTTACATGGTCTTAAGTTGGCGTACAATT
GAAGTTCTTTACGGATTTTTAGTAAACCTTGTTCAGGTCTAACACTACCTGTACCCCATTTAGGACCACC
CACAGCACCTAACAAAACGGCATCAGCCTTCTTGGAGGCTTCCAGCGCCTCATCTGGAAGTGGAACACCT
GTAGCATCTATAGCAGCACCACCAATTAAATGATTTTCGAAATCGAACTTGACATTGGAACGAACATCAG
AAATAGCTTTAAGAACCTTAATGGCTTCGGCTGTGATTTCTTGACCAACGTGGTCACCTGGCAAAACGAC
GATCTTCTTAGGGGCAGACATTAGAATGGTATATCCTTGAAATATATATATATATATTGCTGAAATGTAA
AAGGTAAGAAAAGTTAGAAAGTAAGACGATTGCTAACCACCTATTGGAAAAAACAATAGGTCCTTAAATA
ATATTGTCAACTTCAAGTATTGTGATGCAAGCATTTAGTCATGAACGCTTCTCTATTCTATATGAAAAGC
CGGTTCCGGCGCTCTCACCTTTCCTTTTTCTCCCAATTTTTCAGTTGAAAAAGGTATATGCGTCAGGCGA
CCTCTGAAATTAACAAAAAATTTCCAGTCATCGAATTTGATTCTGTGCGATAGCGCCCCTGTGTGTTCTC
GTTATGTTGAGGAAAAAAATAATGGTTGCTAAGAGATTCGAACTCTTGCATCTTACGATACCTGAGTATT
CCCACAGTTAACTGCGGTCAAGATATTTCTTGAATCAGGCGCCTTAGACCGCTCGGCCAAACAACCAATT
ACTTGTTGAGAAATAGAGTATAATTATCCTATAAATATAACGTTTTTGAACACACATGAACAAGGAAGTA
CAGGACAATTGATTTTGAAGAGAATGTGGATTTTGATGTAATTGTTGGGATTCCATTTTTAATAAGGCAA
TAATATTAGGTATGTAGATATACTAGAAGTTCTCCTCGACCGGTCGATATGCGGTGTGAAATACCGCACA
GATGCGTAAGGAGAAAATACCGCATCAGGAAATTGTAAGCGTTAATATTTTGTTAAAATTCGCGTTAAAT
TTTTGTTAAATCAGCTCATTTTTTAACCAATAGGCCGAAATCGGCAAAATCCCTTATAAATCAAAAGAAT
AGACCGAGATAGGGT
[37 nt withheld, positions 11916-11952]
AAAGAACGTGGACTCCAACGTCAAAGG
[49 nt withheld, positions 11980-12028]
T
[91 nt withheld, positions 12030-12120]
G
[124 nt withheld, positions 12122-12245]
CCATTCGCCATTCAGGCTGCGCAACTGTTGGGAAGGGCGATCGGTGCGGGCCTCTTCGCTATTACGCCAG
CTGGCGAAAGGGGGATGTGCTGCAAGGCGATTAAGTTGGGTAACGCCAGGGTTTTCCCAGTCACGACGTT
Features (pLannotate 1.2.2; 26 found; start..end, strand, type, name):
     27..45      +  promoter       T7 promoter: promoter for bacteriophage T7 RNA polymerase
     54..107     -  misc_feature   MCS (fragment): pBluescript multiple cloning site
    132..798     +  promoter       GAP promoter: S. cerevisiae TDH3; promoter for glyceraldehyde-3-phosphate dehydrogenase
    833..4936    +  CDS            cas9: CAS9_STRP1 - Also known as csn1 From Streptococcus pyogenes serotype M1.
   4994..5181    +  terminator     ADH1 terminator: S. cerevisiae ADH1; transcription terminator for the S. cerevisiae alcohol dehydrogenase 1 (ADH1) gene
   5299..5318    -  terminator     SUP4 terminator: transcription terminator for the S. cerevisiae SUP4 tRNA gene
   5323..5397    -  misc_RNA       gRNA scaffold: guide RNA scaffold for the Streptococcus pyogenes CRISPR/Cas9 system
   5418..5686    -  promoter       SNR52 promoter: promoter for the S. cerevisiae small nucleolar RNA gene SNR52
   5717..5735    -  promoter       T3 promoter: promoter for bacteriophage T3 RNA polymerase
   5778..5800    -  protein_bind   lac operator (fragment): The lac repressor binds to the lac operator to inhibit transcription in E. coli. This inhibition can be relieved by adding lactose or isopropyl-β-D-thiogalactopyranoside (IPTG). lac repressor encoded by lacI
   5804..5834    -  promoter       lac promoter: promoter for the E. coli lac operon
   5849..5870    -  protein_bind   CAP binding site: CAP binding activates transcription in the presence of cAMP. E. coli catabolite activator protein
   5883..5975    -  CDS            lacI (fragment): lac repressor; lacI; The lac repressor binds to the lac operator to inhibit transcription in E. coli. This inhibition can be relieved by adding lactose or isopropyl-β-D-thiogalactopyranoside (IPTG).
   6158..6746    -  rep_origin     ori: high-copy-number ColE1/pMB1/pBR322/pUC origin of replication
   6917..7777    -  CDS            AmpR: β-lactamase; bla; confers resistance to ampicillin, carbenicillin, and related antibiotics
   7778..7882    -  promoter       AmpR promoter: bla
   7909..9255    -  rep_origin     2μ ori: yeast 2μ plasmid origin of replication
   9323..9358    +  CDS            rop (fragment): Rop protein, which maintains plasmids at low copy number; rop
   9460..9510    +  misc_feature   bom (fragment): basis of mobility region from pBR322
   9509..9625    +  CDS            NFS1 (fragment): NFS1_YEAST - Also known as SPL1 From Saccharomyces cerevisiae (strain ATCC 204508 / S288c) (Baker's yeast).
   9990..11081   -  CDS            LEU2: LEU3_YEAST - Experimental evidence at protein level: Swiss-Prot protein existence level 1. Catalyzes the oxidation of 3-carboxy-2-hydroxy-4- methylpentanoate (3-isopropylmalate) to 3-carboxy-4-methyl-2- oxopentanoate. The product decarboxylates to 4-methyl-2 oxopentanoate. From Saccharomyces cerevisiae (strain ATCC 204508 / S288c) (Baker's yeast).
  11082..11489   -  promoter       LEU2 promoter: S. cerevisiae LEU2
  11629..11706   -  CDS            YO192_YEAST (fragment): Experimental evidence at protein level: Swiss-Prot protein existence level 1. From Saccharomyces cerevisiae (strain ATCC 204508 / S288c) (Baker's yeast).
  11737..11789   +  misc_feature   bom (fragment): basis of mobility region from pBR322
  11817..12245   -  rep_origin     f1 ori (sequence partly withheld): f1 bacteriophage origin of replication; arrow indicates direction of (+) strand synthesis
  12249..19      -  CDS            lacZα (fragment) (across the origin): LacZα fragment of β-galactosidase; lacZ fragment
