[The description below was written by a language model from this plasmid's Addgene catalogue record and pLannotate feature annotations shown in this document.]
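Description:
pML107-PMR1 is a yeast CRISPR/Cas9 plasmid built on the pML107 backbone, an E. coli–S. cerevisiae shuttle vector that carries both the nuclease and the guide RNA on a single episome. In bacteria it is maintained through a high-copy ColE1/pUC-type origin and selected with ampicillin via the β-lactamase gene. In yeast it replicates from the 2μ origin, which supports multicopy episomal maintenance, and it is selected by leucine prototrophy through a LEU2 gene under its own promoter. The sequenced record is 12,385 nt. It also contains an f1 phage origin and remnants of a pBluescript-type cloning region (T7 and T3 promoters, lac promoter/operator, lacZα fragment). Short fragments annotated as rop, bom, lacI and neighbouring yeast genes appear to be backbone carry-over rather than functional parts.

The payload consists of two expression units. Streptococcus pyogenes Cas9 is transcribed from the strong constitutive TDH3 (GAP) promoter and terminated by the ADH1 terminator. In the opposite orientation, the SNR52 snoRNA promoter, which is used for RNA polymerase III transcription, drives a single guide RNA made of a 20-nt targeting spacer fused to the S. pyogenes gRNA scaffold, ending at the SUP4 tRNA terminator. The spacer targets the S. cerevisiae gene PMR1 (YGL167C) and was inserted by restriction cloning, although the sites used are not recorded. Transformation into a leu2 strain therefore supplies everything needed to cut the PMR1 locus, allowing disruption or editing of the gene. The record does not mention any repair template. The associated publication examines how well genetic suppression interactions are conserved across diverse yeast isolates.
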