Addgene plasmid #226264: pML107-PMR1
Purpose: Plasmid expressing Cas9 and gRNA ACATGACCGTATCTAAACTT which targets the PMR1 gene
Depositing lab: Jolanda Van Leeuwen. Depositing organization: Universite de Lausanne (UNIL). Publication: Genetic suppression interactions are highly conserved across genetically diverse yeast isolates. Paltenghi C, van Leeuwen J. G3 (Bethesda). 2025 Mar 3:jkaf047. doi: 10.1093/g3journal/jkaf047. PubMed 40037589.
Backbone
  Vector backbone: pML107
  Backbone manufacturer: Laughery et al, 2015, Yeast
  Backbone size w/o insert (bp): 12367
  Vector type: Yeast Expression, CRISPR
  Selectable markers: LEU2
Growth in bacteria
  Bacterial resistance: Ampicillin, 100 μg/mL
  Growth temperature: 37°C
  Growth strain: DH5alpha
  Copy number: High Copy
Gene/Insert
  Gene/Insert name: PMR1 gRNA (alt name: YGL167C)
  gRNA/shRNA sequence: ACATGACCGTATCTAAACTT
  Species: S. cerevisiae (budding yeast)
  Entrez Gene: PMR1 (a.k.a. YGL167C, BSD1, LDB1, SSC1)
  Cloning method: Restriction Enzyme; 5′ cloning site Unknown (unknown if destroyed)
Terms and licenses: Academic/Nonprofit Terms; Industry Terms: Not Available to Industry
Depositor comments: Please visit https://doi.org/10.1101/2024.08.28.610086 for bioRxiv preprint.
How to cite: pML107-PMR1 was a gift from Jolanda Van Leeuwen (Addgene plasmid # 226264 ; http://n2t.net/addgene:226264 ; RRID:Addgene_226264)
